>Addgene plasmid #91410 | pHH0103_GRB2-2/2 | addgene full sequence | sequence record 192272 | Addgene NGS Result
ATTAACCTATAAAAATAGGCGTATCACGAGGCCCTTTCGTCTTCAAGAATTCCCGACACCATCGAATGGT
GCAAAACCTTTCGCGGTATGGCATGATAGCGCCCGGAAGAGAGTCAATTCAGGGTGGTGAATGTGAAACC
AGTAACGTTATACGATGTCGCAGAGTATGCCGGTGTCTCTTATCAGACCGTTTCCCGCGTGGTGAACCAG
GCCAGCCACGTTTCTGCGAAAACGCGGGAAAAAGTGGAAGCGGCGATGGCGGAGCTGAATTACATTCCCA
ACCGCGTGGCACAACAACTGGCGGGCAAACAGTCGTTGCTGATTGGCGTTGCCACCTCCAGTCTGGCCCT
GCACGCGCCGTCGCAAATTGTCGCGGCGATTAAATCTCGCGCCGATCAACTGGGTGCCAGCGTGGTGGTG
TCGATGGTAGAACGAAGCGGCGTCGAAGCCTGTAAAGCGGCGGTGCACAATCTTCTCGCGCAACGCGTCA
GTGGGCTGATCATTAACTATCCGCTGGATGACCAGGATGCCATTGCTGTGGAAGCTGCCTGCACTAATGT
TCCGGCGTTATTTCTTGATGTCTCTGACCAGACACCCATCAACAGTATTATTTTCTCCCATGAAGACGGT
ACGCGACTGGGCGTGGAGCATCTGGTCGCATTGGGTCACCAGCAAATCGCGCTGTTAGCGGGCCCATTAA
GTTCTGTCTCGGCGCGTCTGCGTCTGGCTGGCTGGCATAAATATCTCACTCGCAATCAAATTCAGCCGAT
AGCGGAACGGGAAGGCGACTGGAGTGCCATGTCCGGTTTTCAACAAACCATGCAAATGCTGAATGAGGGC
ATCGTTCCCACTGCGATGCTGGTTGCCAACGATCAGATGGCGCTGGGCGCAATGCGCGCCATTACCGAGT
CCGGGCTGCGCGTTGGTGCGGATATCTCGGTAGTGGGATACGACGATACCGAAGACAGCTCATGTTATAT
CCCGCCGTTAACCACCATCAAACAGGATTTTCGCCTGCTGGGGCAAACCAGCGTGGACCGCTTGCTGCAA
CTCTCTCAGGGCCAGGCGGTGAAGGGCAATCAGCTGTTGCCCGTCTCACTGGTGAAAAGAAAAACCACCC
TGGCGCCCAATACGCAAACCGCCTCTCCCCGCGCGTTGGCCGATTCATTAATGCAGCTGGCACGACAGGT
TTCCCGACTGGAAAGCGGGCAGTGAGCGCAACGCAATTAATGTAAGTTAGCTCACTCATTAGGCACAATT
CTCATGTTTGACAGCTTATCATCGACTGCACGGTGCACCAATGCTTCTGGCGTCAGGCAGCCATCGGAAG
CTGTGGTATGGCTGTGCAGGTCGTAAATCACTGCATAATTCGTGTCGCTCAAGGCGCACTCCCGTTCTGG
ATAATGTTTTTTGCGCCGACATCATAACGGTTCTGGCAAATATTCTGAAATGAGCTGTTGACAATTAATC
ATCGGCTCGTATAATGTGTGGAATTGTGAGCGGATAACAATTTCACACAGGAAACAGCCAGTCCGTTTAG
GTGTTTTCACGAGCACTTCACCAACAAGGACCATAGATTATGAAAATCGAAGAACACCATCACCATCACC
ATTCCAGCGGTAAGCTTATGTCCCCTATACTAGGTTATTGGAAAATTAAGGGCCTTGTGCAACCCACTCG
ACTTCTTTTGGAATATCTTGAAGAAAAATATGAAGAGCATTTGTATGAGCGCGATGAAGGTGATAAATGG
CGAAACAAAAAGTTTGAATTGGGTTTGGAGTTTCCCAATCTTCCTTATTATATTGATGGTGATGTTAAAT
TAACACAGTCTATGGCCATCATACGTTATATAGCTGACAAGCACAACATGTTGGGTGGTTGTCCAAAAGA
GCGTGCAGAGATTTCAATGCTTGAAGGAGCGGTTTTGGATATTAGATACGGTGTTTCGAGAATTGCATAT
AGTAAAGACTTTGAAACTCTCAAAGTTGATTTTCTTAGCAAGCTACCTGAAATGCTGAAAATGTTCGAAG
ATCGTTTATGTCATAAAACATATTTAAATGGTGATCATGTAACCCATCCTGACTTCATGTTGTATGACGC
TCTTGATGTTGTTTTATACATGGACCCAATGTGCCTGGATGCGTTCCCAAAATTAGTTTGTTTTAAAAAA
CGTATTGAAGCTATCCCACAAATTGATAAGTACTTGAAATCCAGCAAGTATATAGCATGGCCTTTGCAGG
GCTGGCAAGCCACGTTTGGTGGTGGCGACCATCCTCCAAAATCGGATCTGGAAGTTCTGTTCCAGGGGCC
CCTGTCCAGCGGTCTGGTTCCGCGTGGTTCCGGTACCGCGGCCCAGCCGGCCATGGCCCAGGGCGCGCTG
ACCTATGTTCAGGCCCTGTTTGATTTTGATCCGCAGGAAGATGGTGAACTGGGTTTTCGTCGTGGTGATT
TCATTCATGTCATGGATAACTCCGATCCGAATTGGTGGAAAGGTGCATGTCATGGTCAGACCGGTATGTT
TCCACGTAACTATGTTACCCCGGTCAACGCGGCCGCATA
[142 nt withheld, positions 2560-2701]
C
[98 nt withheld, positions 2703-2800]
AGTTTGTACTGGTGACGAAACTCAGTGTCTAGCTAGAGTGGC
[149 nt withheld, positions 2843-2991]
T
[41 nt withheld, positions 2993-3033]
T
[62 nt withheld, positions 3035-3096]
A
[35 nt withheld, positions 3098-3132]
CCTCCCTCAATCGGTTGAATGTCGCCCTTTTGTCTTTGGCGCTGGTAAACCATATGAA
[86 nt withheld, positions 3191-3276]
T
[54 nt withheld, positions 3278-3331]
CTAGCGCCGCCCTATACCTTGTCTGCCTCCCCGCGTTGCGTCGCGGTGCATGGAGCCGGGCCACCTCGAC
CTGAATGGAAGCCGGCGGCACCTCGCTAACGGATTCACCACTCCAAGAATTGGAGCCAATCAATTCTTGC
GGAGAACTGTGAATGCGCAAACCAACCCTTGGCAGAACATATCCATCGCGTCCGCCATCTCCAGCAGCCG
CACGCGGCGCATCTCGGGCAGCGTTGGGTCCTGGCCACGGGTGCGCATGATCGTGCTCCTGTCGTTGAGG
ACCCGGCTAGGCTGGCGGGGTTGCCTTACTGGTTAGCAGAATGAATCACCGATACGCGAGCGAACGTGAA
GCGACTGCTGCTGCAAAACGTCTGCGACCTGAGCAACAACATGAATGGTCTTCGGTTTCCGTGTTTCGTA
AAGTCTGGAAACGCGGAAGTCAGCGCCCTGCACCATTATGTTCCGGATCTGCATCGCAGGATGCTGCTGG
CTACCCTGTGGAACACCTACATCTGTATTAACGAAGCGCTGGCATTGACCCTGAGTGATTTTTCTCTGGT
CCCGCCGCATCCATACCGCCAGTTGTTTACCCTCACAACGTTCCAGTAACCGGGCATGTTCATCATCAGT
AACCCGTATCGTGAGCATCCTCTCTCGTTTCATCGGTATCATTACCCCCATGAACAGAAATCCCCCTTAC
ACGGAGGCATCAGTGACCAAACAGGAAAAAACCGCCCTTAACATGGCCCGCTTTATCAGAAGCCAGACAT
TAACGCTTCTGGAGAAACTCAACGAGCTGGACGCGGATGAACAGGCAGACATCTGTGAATCGCTTCACGA
CCACGCTGATGAGCTTTACCGCAGGATCCGCGAAATTGTAAGCGTTAATATTTTGTTAAAATTCGCGTTA
AATTTTTGTTAAATCAGCTCATTTTTTAACCAATAGGCCGAAATCGGCAAAATCCCTTATAAATCAAAAG
AATAGACCGAGATAGGGT
[37 nt withheld, positions 4330-4366]
AAAGAACGTGGACTCCAACGTCAAAGG
[49 nt withheld, positions 4394-4442]
T
[91 nt withheld, positions 4444-4534]
G
[124 nt withheld, positions 4536-4659]
CGCGGATCCTGCCTCGCGCGTTTCGGTGATGACGGTGAAAACCTCTGACACATGCAGCTCCCGGAGACGG
TCACAGCTTGTCTGTAAGCGGATGCCGGGAGCAGACAAGCCCGTCAGGGCGCGTCAGCGGGTGTTGGCGG
GTGTCGGGGCGCAGCCATGACCCAGTCACGTAGCGATAGCGGAGTGTATACTGGCTTAACTATGCGGCAT
CAGAGCAGATTGTACTGAGAGTGCACCATATGCGGTGTGAAATACCGCACAGATGCGTAAGGAGAAAATA
CCGCATCAGGCGCTCTTCCGCTTCCTCGCTCACTGACTCGCTGCGCTCGGTCGTTCGGCTGCGGCGAGCG
GTATCAGCTCACTCAAAGGCGGTAATACGGTTATCCACAGAATCAGGGGATAACGCAGGAAAGAACATGT
GAGCAAAAGGCCAGCAAAAGGCCAGGAACCGTAAAAAGGCCGCGTTGCTGGCGTTTTTCCATAGGCTCCG
CCCCCCTGACGAGCATCACAAAAATCGACGCTCAAGTCAGAGGTGGCGAAACCCGACAGGACTATAAAGA
TACCAGGGTTTCCCCCTGGAAGCTCCCTCGTGCGCTCTCCTGTTCCGACCCTGCCGCTTACCGGATACCT
GTCCGCCTTTCTCCCTTCGGGAAGCGTGGCGCTTTCTCATAGCTCACGCTGTAGGTATCTCAGTTCGGTG
TAGGTCGTTCGCTCCAAGCTGGGCTGTGTGCACGAACCCCCCGTTCAGCCCGACCGCTGCGCCTTATCCG
GTAACTATCGTCTTGAGTCCAACCCGGTAAGACACGACTTATCGCCACTGGCAGCAGCCACTGGTAACAG
GATTAGCAGAGCGAGGTATGTAGGCGGTGCTACAGAGTTCTTGAAGTGGTGGCCTAACTACGGCTACACT
AGAAGGACAGTATTTGGTATCTGCGCTCTGCTGAAGCCAGTTACCTTCGGAAAAAGAGTTGGTAGCTCTT
GATCCGGCAAACAAACCACCGCTGGTAGCGGTGGTTTTTTTGTTTGCAAGCAGCAGATTACGCGCAGAAA
AAAAGGATCTCAAGAAGATCCTTTGATCTTTTCTACGGGGTCTGACGCTCAGTGGAACGAAAACTCACGT
TAAGGGATTTTGGTCATGAGATTATCAAAAAGGATCTTCACCTAGATCCTTTTAAATTAAAAATGAAGTT
TTAAATCAATCTAAAGTATATATGAGTAAACTTGGTCTGACAGTTACCAATGCTTAATCAGTGAGGCACC
TATCTCAGCGATCTGTCTATTTCGTTCATCCATAGTTGCCTGACTCCCCGTCGTGTAGATAACTACGATA
CGGGAGGGCTTACCATCTGGCCCCAGTGCTGCAATGATACCGCGAGACCCACGCTCACCGGCTCCAGATT
TATCAGCAATAAACCAGCCAGCCGGAAGGGCCGAGCGCAGAAGTGGTCCTGCAACTTTATCCGCCTCCAT
CCAGTCTATTAATTGTTGCCGGGAAGCTAGAGTAAGTAGTTCGCCAGTTAATAGTTTGCGCAACGTTGTT
GCCATTGCTGCAGGCATCGTGGTGTCACGCTCGTCGTTTGGTATGGCTTCATTCAGCTCCGGTTCCCAAC
GATCAAGGCGAGTTACATGATCCCCCATATTGTGCAAAAAAGCGGTTAGCTCCTTCGGTCCTCCGATCGT
TGTCAGAAGTAAGTTGGCCGCAGTGTTATCACTCATGGTTATGGCAGCACTGCATAATTCTCTTACTGTC
ATGCCATCCGTAAGATGCTTTTCTGTGACTGGTGAGTACTCAACCAAGTCATTCTGAGAATAGTGTATGC
GGCGACCGAGTTGCTCTTGCCCGGCGTCAACACGGGATAATACCGCGCCACATAGCAGAACTTTAAAAGT
GCTCATCATTGGAAAACGTTCTTCGGGGCGAAAACTCTCAAGGATCTTACCGCTGTTGAGATCCAGTTCG
ATGTAACCCACTCGTGCACCCAACTGATCTTCAGCATCTTTTACTTTCACCAGCGTTTCTGGGTGAGCAA
AAACAGGAAGGCAAAATGCCGCAAAAAAGGGAATAAGGGCGACACGGAAATGTTGAATACTCATACTCTT
CCTTTTTCAATATTATTGAAGCATTTATCAGGGTTATTGTCTCATGAGCGGATACATATTTGAATGTATT
TAGAAAAATAAACAAATAGGGGTTCCGCGCACATTTCCCCGAAAAGTGCCACCTGACGTCTAAGAAACCA
TTATTATCATGAC
Features (pLannotate 1.2.2; 21 found; start..end, strand, type, name):
     55..132     +  promoter       lacIq promoter: lacI (mutant); In the lacIq allele, a single base change in the promoter boosts expression of the lacI gene about 10-fold.
    133..1215    +  CDS            lacI: lac repressor; lacI; The lac repressor binds to the lac operator to inhibit transcription in E. coli. This inhibition can be relieved by adding lactose or isopropyl-β-D-thiogalactopyranoside (IPTG).
   1228..1249    +  protein_bind   CAP binding site: CAP binding activates transcription in the presence of cAMP. E. coli catabolite activator protein
   1268..1285    +  promoter       tet promoter (fragment): E. coli promoter for tetracycline efflux protein gene
   1458..1486    +  promoter       tac promoter: strong E. coli promoter; hybrid between the trp and lac UV5 promoters
   1494..1510    +  protein_bind   lac operator: The lac repressor binds to the lac operator to inhibit transcription in E. coli. This inhibition can be relieved by adding lactose or isopropyl-β-D-thiogalactopyranoside (IPTG). lac repressor encoded by lacI
   1595..1612    +  CDS            6xHis: 6xHis affinity tag
   1628..2281    +  CDS            GST26_SCHJA: Experimental evidence at protein level: Swiss-Prot protein existence level 1. GST isoenzymes appear to play a central role in the parasite detoxification system. Other functions are also suspected including a role in increasing the solubility of haematin in the parasite gut. From Schistosoma japonicum (Blood fluke).
   2381..2548    +  CDS            GRB2 (fragment): GRB2_HUMAN - Also known as ASH. Experimental evidence at protein level: Swiss-Prot protein existence level 1. [Isoform 2]: Does not bind to phosphorylated epidermal growth factor receptor (EGFR) but inhibits EGF-induced transactivation of a RAS-responsive element. Acts as a dominant negative protein over GRB2 and by suppressing proliferative signals, may trigger active programmed cell death. From Homo sapiens (Human).
   2564..2611    +  terminator     fd terminator (sequence withheld): central terminator from bacteriophage fd (Otsuka and Kunisawa, 1982)
   2616..2828    +  CDS            M13 gene III (fragment) (sequence partly withheld): pIII; III; minor coat protein
   2843..3313    +  CDS            M13 gene III (fragment) (sequence partly withheld): pIII; III; minor coat protein
   3335..3405    +  CDS            TcR (fragment): tetracycline efflux protein; tet; confers resistance to tetracycline
   3647..4027    -  CDS            YPB1_ECOLX: Protein predicted: Swiss-Prot protein existence level 4. From Escherichia coli.
   4044..4195    +  CDS            rop (fragment): Rop protein, which maintains plasmids at low copy number; rop
   4231..4659    -  rep_origin     f1 ori (sequence partly withheld): f1 bacteriophage origin of replication; arrow indicates direction of (+) strand synthesis
   4668..4707    +  CDS            rop (fragment): Rop protein, which maintains plasmids at low copy number; rop
   4809..4949    +  misc_feature   bom: basis of mobility region from pBR322
   5135..5722    -  rep_origin     ori: high-copy-number ColE1/pMB1/pBR322/pUC origin of replication
   5896..6753    -  CDS            bla: BLAT_ECOLX - Experimental evidence at protein level: Swiss-Prot protein existence level 1. TEM-type are the most prevalent beta-lactamases in enterobacteria; they hydrolyze the beta-lactam bond in susceptible beta-lactam antibiotics, thus conferring resistance to penicillins and cephalosporins. TEM-3 and TEM-4 are capable of hydrolyzing cefotaxime and ceftazidime. TEM-5 is capable of hydrolyzing ceftazidime. TEM-6 is capable of hydrolyzing ceftazidime and aztreonam. TEM-8/CAZ-2, TEM- 16/CAZ-7 and TEM-24/CAZ-6 are markedly active against ceftazidime. IRT- 4 shows resistance to beta-lactamase in
   6754..6858    -  promoter       AmpR promoter: bla
