[The description below was written by a language model from this plasmid's Addgene catalogue record and pLannotate feature annotations shown in this document.]
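Description:
pHH0103_GRB2-2/2 is a bacterial expression plasmid of about 6.9 kb, built on the pHH0103 backbone, for producing and purifying a human GRB2 SH3 domain in E. coli. The name suggests the second of the two SH3 domains in GRB2, although the record does not spell this out. The plasmid is maintained through a ColE1/pMB1-type origin and selected with ampicillin via the bla (TEM beta-lactamase) gene and its own promoter. The catalogue lists it as low copy. The annotation shows the rop gene only as two fragments interrupted by an f1 phage origin, along with the pBR322 bom region.

Expression is driven by the strong hybrid tac promoter followed by a lac operator. The plasmid also carries lacI under the lacIq promoter, so it supplies abundant lac repressor itself, keeping transcription off until it is induced with IPTG. Downstream lies a 6xHis tag, then the Schistosoma japonicum glutathione S-transferase coding sequence, and then the GRB2 fragment, which was cloned between SfiI and NotI sites. The insert is catalogued as 221 bp, of which 168 bp is annotated as matching GRB2. This order implies an N-terminal His-GST fusion that can be purified on either nickel or glutathione resin, though the feature table does not confirm the reading frame or any protease cleavage site.

After the insert come an fd phage terminator and two fragments of M13 gene III, together with short remnants of a tetracycline resistance gene and its promoter. These elements and the f1 origin suggest that the backbone derives from a phagemid display vector, but they appear to be vestigial here. The construct belongs to a collection made for a family-wide analysis of the binding specificities of human SH3 domains.
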