Addgene plasmid #91410: pHH0103_GRB2-2/2
Purpose: Protein expression and purification of human SH3 domain construct GRB2-2/2
Depositing lab: Sachdev Sidhu. Depositing organization: University of Toronto. Publication: Comprehensive Analysis of the Human SH3 Domain Family Reveals a Wide Variety of Non-canonical Specificities. Teyra J, Huang H, Jain S, Guan X, Dong A, Liu Y, Tempel W, Min J, Tong Y, Kim PM, Bader GD, Sidhu SS. Structure. 2017 Oct 3;25(10):1598-1610.e3. doi: 10.1016/j.str.2017.07.017. Epub 2017 Sep 7. PubMed 28890361.
Backbone
  Vector backbone: pHH0103
  Vector type: Bacterial Expression
Growth in bacteria
  Bacterial resistance: Ampicillin, 100 μg/mL
  Growth temperature: 37°C
  Growth strain: DH5alpha
  Copy number: Low Copy
Gene/Insert
  Gene/Insert name: GRB2-2/2
  Species: H. sapiens (human)
  Insert size (bp): 221
  Entrez Gene: GRB2 (a.k.a. ASH, EGFRBP-GRB2, Grb3-3, MST084, MSTP084, NCKAP2)
  Cloning method: Restriction Enzyme; 5′ cloning site Sfi1 (unknown if destroyed); 3′ cloning site Not1 (unknown if destroyed)
Terms and licenses: Academic/Nonprofit Terms; Industry Terms: Not Available to Industry
How to cite: pHH0103_GRB2-2/2 was a gift from Sachdev Sidhu (Addgene plasmid # 91410 ; http://n2t.net/addgene:91410 ; RRID:Addgene_91410)
