>Addgene plasmid #91410 | pHH0103_GRB2-2/2 | depositor partial sequence | sequence record 175898 | insert sequence
GGTACCGAATTCGGATCCGCGCGCTGACCTATGTTCAGGCCCTGTTTGATTTTGATCCGCAGGAAGATGG
TGAACTGGGTTTTCGTCGTGGTGATTTCATTCATGTCATGGATAACTCCGATCCGAATTGGTGGAAAGGT
GCATGTCATGGTCAGACCGGTATGTTTCCACGTAACTATGTTACCCCGGTCAACGCGGCCGCTAGCTAAG
TCGACGAGCTC
